>Addgene plasmid #162084 | pEpicVector3G_Puro-T2A-EGFP-VSVg-ProtC-FLAG | addgene full sequence | sequence record 318142 | Addgene NGS Result
GGCTCCGGTGCCCGTCAGTGGGCAGAGCGCACATCGCCCACAGTCCCCGAGAAGTTGGGGGGAGGGGTCG
GCAATTGAACCGGTGCCTAGAGAAGGTGGCGCGGGGTAAACTGGGAAAGTGATGTCGTGTACTGGCTCCG
CCTTTTTCCCGAGGGTGGGGGAGAACCGTATATAAGTGCAGTAGTCGCCGTGAACGTTCTTTTTCGCAAC
GGGTTTGCCGCCAGAACACAGGTAAGTGCCGTGTGTGGTTCCCGCGGGCCTGGCCTCTTTACGGGTTATG
GCCCTTGCGTGCCTTGAATTACTTCCACCTGGCTGCAGTACGTGATTCTTGATCCCGAGCTTCGGGTTGG
AAGTGGGTGGGAGAGTTCGAGGCCTTGCGCTTAAGGAGCCCCTTCGCCTCGTGCTTGAGTTGAGGCCTGG
CCTGGGCGCTGGGGCCGCCGCGTGCGAATCTGGTGGCACCTTCGCGCCTGTCTCGCTGCTTTCGATAAGT
CTCTAGCCATTTAAAATTTTTGATGACCTGCTGCGACGCTTTTTTTCTGGCAAGATAGTCTTGTAAATGC
GGGCCAAGATCTGCACACTGGTATTTCGGTTTTTGGGGCCGCGGGCGGCGACGGGGCCCGTGCGTCCCAG
CGCACATGTTCGGCGAGGCGGGGCCTGCGAGCGCGGCCACCGAGAATCGGACGGGGGTAGTCTCAAGCTG
GCCGGCCTGCTCTGGTGCCTGGTCTCGCGCCGCCGTGTATCGCCCCGCCCTGGGCGGCAAGGCTGGCCCG
GTCGGCACCAGTTGCGTGAGCGGAAAGATGGCCGCTTCCCGGCCCTGCTGCAGGGAGCTCAAAATGGAGG
ACGCGGCGCTCGGGAGAGCGGGCGGGTGAGTCACCCACACAAAGGAAAAGGGCCTTTCCGTCCTCAGCCG
TCGCTTCATGTGACTCCACGGAGTACCGGGCGCCGTCCAGGCACCTCGATTAGTTCTCGAGCTTTTGGAG
TACGTCGTCTTTAGGTTGGGGGGAGGGGTTTTATGCGATGGAGTTTCCCCACACTGAGTGGGTGGAGACT
GAAGTTAGGCCAGCTTGGCACTTGATGTAATTCTCCTTGGAATTTGCCCTTTTTGAGTTTGGATCTTGGT
TCATTCTCAAGCCTCAGACAGTGGTTCAAAGTTTTTTTCTTCCATTTCAGGTGTCGTGACAAGTTTGTAC
AAAAAAGCAGGCTGCCACCATGACCGAGTACAAGCCCACGGTGCGCCTCGCCACCCGCGACGACGTCCCC
AGGGCCGTACGCACCCTCGCCGCCGCGTTCGCCGACTACCCCGCCACGCGCCACACCGTCGATCCGGACC
GCCACATCGAGCGGGTCACCGAGCTGCAAGAACTCTTCCTCACGCGCGTCGGGCTCGACATCGGCAAGGT
GTGGGTCGCGGACGACGGCGCCGCGGTGGCGGTCTGGACCACGCCGGAGAGCGTCGAAGCGGGGGCGGTG
TTCGCCGAGATCGGCCCGCGCATGGCCGAGTTGAGCGGTTCCCGGCTGGCCGCGCAGCAACAGATGGAAG
GCCTCCTGGCGCCGCACCGGCCCAAGGAGCCCGCGTGGTTCCTGGCCACCGTCGGCGTCTCGCCCGACCA
CCAGGGCAAGGGTCTGGGCAGCGCCGTCGTGCTCCCCGGAGTGGAGGCGGCCGAGCGCGCCGGGGTGCCC
GCCTTCCTGGAGACCTCCGCGCCCCGCAACCTCCCCTTCTACGAGCGGCTCGGCTTCACCGTCACCGCCG
ACGTCGAGGTGCCCGAAGGACCGCGCACCTGGTGCATGACCCGCAAGCCCGGTGCCGGAAGCGGAGAGGG
CAGGGGAAGTCTTCTAACATGCGGGGACGTGGAGGAAAATCCCGGCCCCATGGTGAGCAAGGGCGAGGAG
CTGTTCACCGGGGTGGTGCCCATCCTGGTCGAGCTGGACGGCGACGTAAACGGCCACAAGTTCAGCGTGT
CCGGCGAGGGCGAGGGCGATGCCACCTACGGCAAGCTGACCCTGAAGTTCATCTGCACCACCGGCAAGCT
GCCCGTGCCCTGGCCCACCCTCGTGACCACCCTGACCTACGGCGTGCAGTGCTTCAGCCGCTACCCCGAC
CACATGAAGCAGCACGACTTCTTCAAGTCCGCCATGCCCGAAGGCTACGTCCAGGAGCGCACCATCTTCT
TCAAGGACGACGGCAACTACAAGACCCGCGCCGAGGTGAAGTTCGAGGGCGACACCCTGGTGAACCGCAT
CGAGCTGAAGGGCATCGACTTCAAGGAGGACGGCAACATCCTGGGGCACAAGCTGGAGTACAACTACAAC
AGCCACAACGTCTATATCATGGCCGACAAGCAGAAGAACGGCATCAAGGTGAACTTCAAGATCCGCCACA
ACATCGAGGACGGCAGCGTGCAGCTCGCCGACCACTACCAGCAGAACACCCCCATCGGCGACGGCCCCGT
GCTGCTGCCCGACAACCACTACCTGAGCACCCAGTCCGCCCTGAGCAAAGACCCCAACGAGAAGCGCGAT
CACATGGTCCTGCTGGAGTTCGTGACCGCCGCCGGGATCACTCTCGGCATGGACGAGCTGTACAAGGGTG
GCAGCGGCGGCGGCGGCTCTGGCGGCTACACCGACATCGAGATGAATCGTCTGGGCAAGGAAGATCAAGT
TGATCCTCGTCTGATCGACGGCAAGGACTACAAAGACGATGACGACAAGTAAACCCAGCTTTCTTGTACA
AAGTGGTGATAATCGAATTCCGATAATCAACCTCTGGATTACAAAATTTGTGAAAGATTGACTGGTATTC
TTAACTATGTTGCTCCTTTTACGCTATGTGGATACGCTGCTTTAATGCCTTTGTATCATGCTATTGCTTC
CCGTATGGCTTTCATTTTCTCCTCCTTGTATAAATCCTGGTTGCTGTCTCTTTATGAGGAGTTGTGGCCC
GTTGTCAGGCAACGTGGCGTGGTGTGCACTGTGTTTGCTGACGCAACCCCCACTGGTTGGGGCATTGCCA
CCACCTGTCAGCTCCTTTCCGGGACTTTCGCTTTCCCCCTCCCTATTGCCACGGCGGAACTCATCGCCGC
CTGCCTTGCCCGCTGCTGGACAGGGGCTCGGCTGTTGGGCACTGACAATTCCGTGGTGTTGTCGGGGAAG
CTGACGTCCTTTCCATGGCTGCTCGCCTGTGTTGCCACCTGGATTCTGCGCGGGACGTCCTTCTGCTACG
TCCCTTCGGCCCTCAATCCAGCGGACCTTCCTTCCCGCGGCCTGCTGCCGGCTCTGCGGCCTCTTCCGCG
TCTTCGCCTTCGCCCTCAGACGAGTCGGATCTCCCTTTGGGCCGCCTCCCCGCATCGGGAATTCCCGCGG
TTCGCTTTAAGACCAATGACTTACAAGGCAGCTGTAGATCTTAGCCACTTTTTAAAAGAAAAGGGGGGAC
TGGAAGGGCTAATTCACTCCCAACGAAGACAAGATCTGCTTTTTGCTTGTACTGGGTCTCTCTGGTTAGA
CCAGATCTGAGCCTGGGAGCTCTCTGGCTAACTAGGGAACCCACTGCTTAAGCCTCAATAAAGCTTGCCT
TGAGTGCTTCAAGTAGTGTGTGCCCGTCTGTTGTGTGACTCTGGTAACTAGAGATCCCTCAGACCCTTTT
AGTCAGTGTGGAAAATCTCTAGCAGTAGTAGTTCATGTCATCTTATTATTCAGTATTTATAACTTGCAAA
GAAATGAATATCAGAGAGTGAGAGGAACTTGTTTATTGCAGCTTATAATGGTTACAAATAAAGCAATAGC
ATCACAAATTTCACAAATAAAGCATTTTTTTCACTGCATTCTAGTTGTGGTTTGTCCAAACTCATCAATG
TATCTTATCATGTCTGGCTCTAGCTATCCCGCCCCTAACTCCGCCCATCCCGCCCCTAACTCCGCCCAGT
TCCGCCCATTCTCCGCCCCATGGCTGACTAATTTTTTTTATTTATGCAGAGGCCGAGGCCGCCTCGGCCT
CTGAGCTATTCCAGAAGTAGTGAGGAGGCTTTTTTGGAGGCCTAGGGACGTACCCAATTCGCCCTATAGT
GAGTCGTATTACGCGCGCTCACTGGCCGTCGTTTTACAACGTCGTGACTGGGAAAACCCTGGCGTTACCC
AACTTAATCGCCTTGCAGCACATCCCCCTTTCGCCAGCTGGCGTAATAGCGAAGAGGCCCGCACCGATCG
CCCTTCCCAACAGTTGCGCAGCCTGAATGGCGAATGGG
[124 nt withheld, positions 4239-4362]
C
[91 nt withheld, positions 4364-4454]
A
[49 nt withheld, positions 4456-4504]
CCTTTGACGTTGGAGTCCACGTTCTTT
[37 nt withheld, positions 4532-4568]
ACCCTATCTCGGTCTATTCTTTTGATTTATAAGGGATTTTGCCGATTTCGGCCTATTGGTTAAAAAATGA
GCTGATTTAACAAAAATTTAACGCGAATTTTAACAAAATATTAACGCTTACAATTTAGGTGGCACTTTTC
GGGGAAATGTGCGCGGAACCCCTATTTGTTTATTTTTCTAAATACATTCAAATATGTATCCGCTCATGAG
ACAATAACCCTGATAAATGCTTCAATAATATTGAAAAAGGAAGAGTATGAGTATTCAACATTTCCGTGTC
GCCCTTATTCCCTTTTTTGCGGCATTTTGCCTTCCTGTTTTTGCTCACCCAGAAACGCTGGTGAAAGTAA
AAGATGCTGAAGATCAGTTGGGTGCACGAGTGGGTTACATCGAACTGGATCTCAACAGCGGTAAGATCCT
TGAGAGTTTTCGCCCCGAAGAACGTTTTCCAATGATGAGCACTTTTAAAGTTCTGCTATGTGGCGCGGTA
TTATCCCGTATTGACGCCGGGCAAGAGCAACTCGGTCGCCGCATACACTATTCTCAGAATGACTTGGTTG
AGTACTCACCAGTCACAGAAAAGCATCTTACGGATGGCATGACAGTAAGAGAATTATGCAGTGCTGCCAT
AACCATGAGTGATAACACTGCGGCCAACTTACTTCTGACAACGATCGGAGGACCGAAGGAGCTAACCGCT
TTTTTGCACAACATGGGGGATCATGTAACTCGCCTTGATCGTTGGGAACCGGAGCTGAATGAAGCCATAC
CAAACGACGAGCGTGACACCACGATGCCTGTAGCAATGGCAACAACGTTGCGCAAACTATTAACTGGCGA
ACTACTTACTCTAGCTTCCCGGCAACAATTAATAGACTGGATGGAGGCGGATAAAGTTGCAGGACCACTT
CTGCGCTCGGCCCTTCCGGCTGGCTGGTTTATTGCTGATAAATCTGGAGCCGGTGAGCGTGGGTCTCGCG
GTATCATTGCAGCACTGGGGCCAGATGGTAAGCCCTCCCGTATCGTAGTTATCTACACGACGGGGAGTCA
GGCAACTATGGATGAACGAAATAGACAGATCGCTGAGATAGGTGCCTCACTGATTAAGCATTGGTAACTG
TCAGACCAAGTTTACTCATATATACTTTAGATTGATTTAAAACTTCATTTTTAATTTAAAAGGATCTAGG
TGAAGATCCTTTTTGATAATCTCATGACCAAAATCCCTTAACGTGAGTTTTCGTTCCACTGAGCGTCAGA
CCCCGTAGAAAAGATCAAAGGATCTTCTTGAGATCCTTTTTTTCTGCGCGTAATCTGCTGCTTGCAAACA
AAAAAACCACCGCTACCAGCGGTGGTTTGTTTGCCGGATCAAGAGCTACCAACTCTTTTTCCGAAGGTAA
CTGGCTTCAGCAGAGCGCAGATACCAAATACTGTTCTTCTAGTGTAGCCGTAGTTAGGCCACCACTTCAA
GAACTCTGTAGCACCGCCTACATACCTCGCTCTGCTAATCCTGTTACCAGTGGCTGCTGCCAGTGGCGAT
AAGTCGTGTCTTACCGGGTTGGACTCAAGACGATAGTTACCGGATAAGGCGCAGCGGTCGGGCTGAACGG
GGGGTTCGTGCACACAGCCCAGCTTGGAGCGAACGACCTACACCGAACTGAGATACCTACAGCGTGAGCT
ATGAGAAAGCGCCACGCTTCCCGAAGAGAGAAAGGCGGACAGGTATCCGGTAAGCGGCAGGGTCGGAACA
GGAGAGCGCACGAGGGAGCTTCCAGGGGGAAACGCCTGGTATCTTTATAGTCCTGTCGGGTTTCGCCACC
TCTGACTTGAGCGTCGATTTTTGTGATGCTCGTCAGGGGGGCGGAGCCTATGGAAAAACGCCAGCAACGC
GGCCTTTTTACGGTTCCTGGCCTTTTGCTGGCCTTTTGCTCACATGTTCTTTCCTGCGTTATCCCCTGAT
TCTGTGGATAACCGTATTACCGCCTTTGAGTGAGCTGATACCGCTCGCCGCAGCCGAACGACCGAGCGCA
GCGAGTCAGTGAGCGAGGAAGCGGAAGAGCGCCCAATACGCAAACCGCCTCTCCCCGCGCGTTGGCCGAT
TCATTAATGCAGCTGGCACGACAGGTTTCCCGACTGGAAAGCGGGCAGTGAGCGCAACGCAATTAATGTG
AGTTAGCTCACTCATTAGGCACCCCAGGCTTTACACTTTATGCTTCCGGCTCGTATGTTGTGTGGAATTG
TGAGCGGATAACAATTTCACACAGGAAACAGCTATGACCATGATTACGCCAAGCGCGCAATTAACCCTCA
CTAAAGGGAACAAAAGCTGGAGCTGCAAGCTTAATGTAGTCTTATGCAATACTCTTGTAGTCTTGCAACA
TGGTAACGATGAGTTAGCAACATGCCTTACAAGGAGAGAAAAAGCACCGTGCATGCCGATTGGTGGAAGT
AAGGTGGTACGATCGTGCCTTATTAGGAAGGCAACAGACGGGTCTGACATGGATTGGACGAACCACTGAA
TTGCCGCATTGCAGAGATATTGTATTTAAGTGCCTAGCTCGATACATAAACGGGTCTCTCTGGTTAGACC
AGATCTGAGCCTGGGAGCTCTCTGGCTAACTAGGGAACCCACTGCTTAAGCCTCAATAAAGCTTGCCTTG
AGTGCTTCAAGTAGTGTGTGCCCGTCTGTTGTGTGACTCTGGTAACTAGAGATCCCTCAGACCCTTTTAG
TCAGTGTGGAAAATCTCTAGCAGTGGCGCCCGAACAGGGACTTGAAAGCGAAAGGGAAACCAGAGGAGCT
CTCTCGACGCAGGACTCGGCTTGCTGAAGCGCGCACGGCAAGAGGCGAGGGGCGGCGACTGGTGAGTACG
CCAAAAATTTTGACTAGCGGAGGCTAGAAGGAGAGAGATGGGTGCGAGAGCGTCAGTATTAAGCGGGGGA
GAATTAGATCGCGATGGGAAAAAATTCGGTTAAGGCCAGGGGGAAAGAAAAAATATAAATTAAAACATAT
AGTATGGGCAAGCAGGGAGCTAGAACGATTCGCAGTTAATCCTGGCCTGTTAGAAACATCAGAAGGCTGT
AGACAAATACTGGGACAGCTACAACCATCCCTTCAGACAGGATCAGAAGAACTTAGATCATTATATAATA
CAGTAGCAACCCTCTATTGTGTGCATCAAAGGATAGAGATAAAAGACACCAAGGAAGCTTTAGACAAGAT
AGAGGAAGAGCAAAACAAAAGTAAGACCACCGCACAGCAAGCGGCCGCTGATCTTCAGACCTGGAGGAGG
AGATATGAGGGACAATTGGAGAAGTGAATTATATAAATATAAAGTAGTAAAAATTGAACCATTAGGAGTA
GCACCCACCAAGGCAAAGAGAAGAGTGGTGCAGAGAGAAAAAAGAGCAGTGGGAATAGGAGCTTTGTTCC
TTGGGTTCTTGGGAGCAGCAGGAAGCACTATGGGCGCAGCGTCAATGACGCTGACGGTACAGGCCAGACA
ATTATTGTCTGGTATAGTGCAGCAGCAGAACAATTTGCTGAGGGCTATTGAGGCGCAACAGCATCTGTTG
CAACTCACAGTCTGGGGCATCAAGCAGCTCCAGGCAAGAATCCTGGCTGTGGAAAGATACCTAAAGGATC
AACAGCTCCTGGGGATTTGGGGTTGCTCTGGAAAACTCATTTGCACCACTGCTGTGCCTTGGAATGCTAG
TTGGAGTAATAAATCTCTGGAACAGATTTGGAATCACACGACCTGGATGGAGTGGGACAGAGAAATTAAC
AATTACACAAGCTTAATACACTCCTTAATTGAAGAATCGCAAAACCAGCAAGAAAAGAATGAACAAGAAT
TATTGGAATTAGATAAATGGGCAAGTTTGTGGAATTGGTTTAACATAACAAATTGGCTGTGGTATATAAA
ATTATTCATAATGATAGTAGGAGGCTTGGTAGGTTTAAGAATAGTTTTTGCTGTACTTTCTATAGTGAAT
AGAGTTAGGCAGGGATATTCACCATTATCGTTTCAGACCCACCTCCCAACCCCGAGGGGACCCGACAGGC
CCGAAGGAATAGAAGAAGAAGGTGGAGAGAGAGACAGAGACAGATCCATTCGATTAGTGAACGGATCTCG
ACGGTATCGCTAGCTTTTAAAAGAAAAGGGGGGATTGGGGGGTACAGTGCAGGGGAAAGAATAGTAGACA
TAATAGCAACAGACATACAAACTAAAGAATTACAAAAACAAATTACAAAAATTCAAAATTTTACTAGTGA
TTATCGGATCAACTTTGTATAGAAAAGTTG
Features (pLannotate 1.2.2; 33 found; start..end, strand, type, name):
     20..231     +  promoter       EF-1α core promoter: core promoter for human elongation factor EF-1α
    232..341     +  intron         EF-1α intron A (fragment): intron upstream of the start codon of human EF-1α
    967..1170    +  intron         EF-1α intron A: truncated intron upstream of the start codon of human EF-1α
   1179..1203    +  protein_bind   attB1: mutant version of attB; recombination site for the Gateway® BP reaction BP Clonase™
   1210..1806    +  CDS            PuroR (fragment): puromycin N-acetyltransferase; pac from Streptomyces; confers resistance to puromycin
   1816..1869    +  CDS            T2A: 2A peptide from Thosea asigna virus capsid protein Eukaryotic ribosomes fail to insert a peptide bond between the Gly and Pro residues, yielding separate polypeptides.
   1870..2586    +  CDS            EGFP: EGFP is a basic (constitutively fluorescent) green fluorescent protein published in 1996, derived from Aequorea victoria. It is reported to be a rapidly-maturing weak dimer with moderate acid sensitivity.
   2682..2705    +  CDS            3xFLAG (fragment): three tandem FLAG® epitope tags
   2713..2737    -  protein_bind   attB2: mutant version of attB; recombination site for the Gateway® BP reaction BP Clonase™
   2755..3343    +  misc_feature   WPRE: woodchuck hepatitis virus posttranscriptional regulatory element
   3410..3429    +  misc_feature   cPPT/CTS (fragment): central polypurine tract and central termination sequence of HIV-1
   3431..3664    +  LTR            3' LTR (ΔU3): self-inactivating 3' long terminal repeat (LTR) from HIV-1
   3736..3857    +  polyA_signal   SV40 poly(A) signal: SV40 polyadenylation signal
   3897..4032    +  rep_origin     SV40 ori: SV40 origin of replication
   4053..4071    -  promoter       T7 promoter: promoter for bacteriophage T7 RNA polymerase
   4079..4234    +  CDS            lacZα (fragment): LacZα fragment of β-galactosidase; lacZ fragment
   4239..4667    +  rep_origin     f1 ori (sequence partly withheld): f1 bacteriophage origin of replication; arrow indicates direction of (+) strand synthesis
   4720..4824    +  promoter       AmpR promoter: bla
   4825..5685    +  CDS            AmpR: β-lactamase; bla; confers resistance to ampicillin, carbenicillin, and related antibiotics
   5856..6444    +  rep_origin     ori: high-copy-number ColE1/pMB1/pBR322/pUC origin of replication
   6627..6719    +  CDS            lacI (fragment): lac repressor; lacI; The lac repressor binds to the lac operator to inhibit transcription in E. coli. This inhibition can be relieved by adding lactose or isopropyl-β-D-thiogalactopyranoside (IPTG).
   6732..6753    +  protein_bind   CAP binding site: CAP binding activates transcription in the presence of cAMP. E. coli catabolite activator protein
   6768..6798    +  promoter       lac promoter: promoter for the E. coli lac operon
   6806..6822    +  protein_bind   lac operator: The lac repressor binds to the lac operator to inhibit transcription in E. coli. This inhibition can be relieved by adding lactose or isopropyl-β-D-thiogalactopyranoside (IPTG). lac repressor encoded by lacI
   6867..6885    +  promoter       T3 promoter: promoter for bacteriophage T3 RNA polymerase
   6913..7139    +  promoter       RSV promoter: Rous sarcoma virus enhancer/promoter
   7140..7320    +  LTR            5' LTR (truncated): truncated 5' long terminal repeat (LTR) from HIV-1
   7367..7492    +  misc_feature   HIV-1 Ψ: packaging signal of human immunodeficiency virus type 1
   7476..7839    +  CDS            HIV-1 gag (fragment): gag protein from human immunodeficiency virus 1; gag
   7985..8218    +  misc_feature   RRE: The Rev response element (RRE) of HIV-1 allows for Rev-dependent mRNA export from the nucleus to the cytoplasm.
   8595..8695    +  CDS            Rev (fragment): human immunodeficiency virus 1 (HIV-1) Rev protein; rev; enhances nuclear export of unspliced and incompletely spliced viral mRNAs
   8713..8830    +  misc_feature   cPPT/CTS: central polypurine tract and central termination sequence of HIV-1
   8848..8868    +  protein_bind   attB4: mutant version of attB; core recombination site for the Gateway® BP reaction BP Clonase™
