[The description below was written by a language model from this plasmid's Addgene catalogue record and pLannotate feature annotations shown in this document.]
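Description:
pEpicVector3G_Puro-T2A-EGFP-VSVg-ProtC-FLAG is a third-generation, self-inactivating HIV-1-based lentiviral transfer plasmid built on a commercial pLV backbone. It is maintained in E. coli through a high-copy ColE1/pUC origin and an ampicillin resistance gene. The backbone also carries an f1 origin, an SV40 origin and residual lac/T7/T3 elements. The viral genome is transcribed from a chimeric RSV promoter fused to a truncated 5' LTR. It includes the Ψ packaging signal with a partial gag sequence, the Rev response element for Rev-dependent nuclear export, a cPPT/CTS, a WPRE to boost transcript expression, and a ΔU3 3' LTR followed by an SV40 polyadenylation signal.

The payload sits between Gateway attB sites, consistent with recombinational assembly of the promoter and ORF modules. A human EF1A promoter with its intron A drives a single open reading frame encoding puromycin N-acetyltransferase, a T2A ribosomal-skipping peptide and EGFP. One transcript therefore yields separate drug-selection and reporter proteins. According to the record, EGFP carries three epitope tags in tandem at its C-terminus: VSVg, Protein C and FLAG. The automated annotation detects only a FLAG-matching segment in the stretch between EGFP and attB2, but that interval has room for the other two tags.

The tag combination serves as a protein-level barcode. This plasmid is listed as number 6 of 20 EGFP tag combinations in a set used for spatial epitope barcoding. Transduced, puromycin-selected cells express a distinct antibody-detectable epitope signature on an EGFP scaffold. This allows clonal populations, such as tumor cell clones, to be distinguished and mapped in tissue by multiplexed imaging.
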