Addgene plasmid #162084: pEpicVector3G_Puro-T2A-EGFP-VSVg-ProtC-FLAG
Purpose: EGFP linked to 3 tags on the C-terminus as barcodes. Puromycin resistant.
Depositing lab: Julien Sage. Depositing organization: Stanford University. Publication: Spatial epitope barcoding reveals clonal tumor patch behaviors. Rovira-Clave X, Drainas AP, Jiang S, Bai Y, Baron M, Zhu B, Dallas AE, Lee MC, Chu TP, Holzem A, Ayyagari R, Bhattacharya D, McCaffrey EF, Greenwald NF, Markovic M, Coles GL, Angelo M, Bassik MC, Sage J, Nolan GP. Cancer Cell. 2022 Nov 14;40(11):1423-1439.e11. doi: 10.1016/j.ccell.2022.09.014. Epub 2022 Oct 13. PubMed 36240778.
Backbone
  Vector backbone: pLV
  Backbone manufacturer: Vectorbuilder
  Vector type: Lentiviral
  Selectable markers: Puromycin
Growth in bacteria
  Bacterial resistance: Ampicillin, 100 μg/mL
  Growth temperature: 37°C
  Growth strain: NEB Stable
  Copy number: High Copy
Gene/Insert
  Gene/Insert name: Puromycin resistant; EGFP linked to VSVg-ProtC-FLAG (alt name: G-3-VPF)
  Species: Synthetic
  Mutation: WT
  Promoter: EF1A
  Tag / fusion protein: VSVg-ProtC-FLAG (C terminal on insert)
  Cloning method: Unknown
  Sequencing primers: 3′ aaaggagctgacaggtggtg
Terms and licenses: Academic/Nonprofit Terms; Industry Terms: Not Available to Industry
Depositor comments: #6 out of 20 EGFP tagged combinations . Please visit https://doi.org/10.1101/2021.06.29.449991 for bioRxiv preprint.
How to cite: pEpicVector3G_Puro-T2A-EGFP-VSVg-ProtC-FLAG was a gift from Julien Sage (Addgene plasmid # 162084 ; http://n2t.net/addgene:162084 ; RRID:Addgene_162084)
